>Addgene plasmid #155801 | NXF5 | depositor partial sequence | sequence record 301205 | Insert Sequence
ATGAGGCGGAACACACAAGATGAAAACATGAGGAAATGGTTCAAGGTCACAATTCCTTATGGGATAAAGT
ATGACAAGGCATGGCTAATGAATTCAATCCAGAGCAATTGCAGTGTCCCCTTCACTCCGGTTGATTTCCA
CTACATCCGAAATCGGGCATGCTTCTTTGTCCAGGTTGCTAGTGCTGCCTCTGCATTGAAGGATGTCAGT
TATAAGATTTATGATGATGAGAACCAAAAGATATGTATATTTGTCAGTCATTTTACTGCGCCCTACTCTG
TGAAGAATAAGTTGAAGCCAGGCCAAATGGAGATGCTAAAGCTGACCATGAACAAACGGTACAATGTCTC
CCAGCAAGCTCTTGATCTCCAGAATCTCCGCTTTGACCCAGACTTGATGGGCCGTGACATTGATATAATC
CTGAATCGAAGAAACTGCATGGCTGCCACCCTGAAGATCACTGAAAGAAATTTCCCTGAGCTGTTGTCTT
TGAACTTGTGCAACAACAAACTGTACCAGCTGGATGGCCTTTCTGACATTACAGAGAAGGCTCCCAAAGT
CAAGACCCTGAATCTCTCCAAAAATAAGCTGGAGTCGGCGTGGGAGTTGGGCAAGGTGAAAGGGCTGAAG
CTCGAAGAGCTATGGCTAGAAGGGAACCCGTTGTGCAGCACCTTCTCGGACCAGTCTGCCTATGTAAGTG
CCATCCGGGATTGTTTCCCCAAGTTGTTACGCCTGGACGGCCGAGAGTTATCCGCACCAGTGATTGTTGA
CATTGACAGCTCTGAGACAATGAAACCCTGCAAGGAAAACTTTACTGGATCTGAGACCCTAAAGCATTTA
GTCCTGCAATTCCTGCAGCAGAGCAACTTGTGCAAGTACTTCAAGGATAGCAGGAATATAAAAATTCTCA
AAGACCCCTACCTGCAGAGGAAGCTGCTAAAGCACACAAAATGTCCACGAAACGTGGACTCCCTCAGTGC
ATTGCCTGAAACTCAGCATGACTTCACCTCCATCCTGGTGGACATGTGGTACCAGACCGTGAACACCTGC
TTCCTCCCTCGGGCAGGCCCAGAGAGCCAGAGCCTAAGACCACTCTAA
