[The description below was written by a language model from this plasmid's Addgene catalogue record.]
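Description:
NXF5 is a mammalian expression plasmid built on the E2.pEF5-DEST-FL-V5-MCP Gateway destination backbone (about 7.4 kb without insert). It carries the human NXF5 open reading frame, an insert of roughly 1.1 kb with no recorded mutations. The coding sequence was introduced by Gateway recombination, and part of the plasmid derives from an existing ORF clone resource. The plasmid is maintained in E. coli at high copy number under ampicillin selection. The record includes no feature table, so the origin of replication, the polyadenylation signal and any mammalian selection marker are not stated.

Expression in mammalian cells is driven by the EF-1a promoter, a strong constitutive promoter active in many cell types. The backbone supplies a C-terminal V5-MCP tag, so NXF5 is produced as a fusion protein. The V5 epitope allows detection with antibodies. MCP, the MS2 bacteriophage coat protein, binds MS2 RNA hairpins with high affinity. In a tethered function assay, this fusion is co-expressed with a reporter transcript carrying MS2 hairpins. MCP recruits the attached protein to that transcript, so any effect of the protein on the reporter can be measured independently of its natural RNA-binding specificity.

The stated purpose is use in an RNA-binding protein tethering screen. The construct belongs to a large set of similarly built clones used to identify factors that regulate mRNA stability and translation. NXF5 is a member of the nuclear RNA export factor family. The reporter constructs used alongside this plasmid are not described in the record.
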