Addgene plasmid #155801: NXF5
Purpose: For use in RBP tethering screen
Depositing lab: Eugene Yeo. Depositing organization: University of California, San Diego (UCSD). Publication: Large-scale tethered function assays identify factors that regulate mRNA stability and translation. Luo EC, Nathanson JL, Tan FE, Schwartz JL, Schmok JC, Shankar A, Markmiller S, Yee BA, Sathe S, Pratt GA, Scaletta DB, Ha Y, Hill DE, Aigner S, Yeo GW. Nat Struct Mol Biol. 2020 Oct;27(10):989-1000. doi: 10.1038/s41594-020-0477-6. Epub 2020 Aug 17. PubMed 32807991.
Backbone
  Vector backbone: E2.pEF5-DEST-FL-V5-MCP
  Backbone size w/o insert (bp): 7357
  Vector type: Mammalian Expression
Growth in bacteria
  Bacterial resistance: Ampicillin, 100 μg/mL
  Growth temperature: 37°C
  Growth strain: DH5alpha
  Copy number: High Copy
Gene/Insert
  Gene/Insert name: NXF5 (alt name: Accession: BC131708.1)
  Species: H. sapiens (human)
  Insert size (bp): 1098
  Mutation: none
  Entrez Gene: NXF5
  Promoter: EF-1a
  Tag / fusion protein: V5-MCP (C terminal on backbone)
  Cloning method: Gateway Cloning
  Sequencing primers: 5′ TAATACGACTCACTATAGGG; 3′ gctcgagtctagagggc
Resource information
  A portion of this plasmid was derived from a plasmid made by: David E. Hill / Dana-Farber Cancer Institute
Terms and licenses: Academic/Nonprofit Terms; Industry Terms: Not Available to Industry
How to cite: NXF5 was a gift from Eugene Yeo (Addgene plasmid # 155801)
